>Addgene plasmid #75406 | tRNA-gRNA position [D1_2] (GB1205) | depositor full sequence | sequence record 146004 | tRNA-gRNA position [D1_2] (GB1205) sequence 3220 bps
CTCGCTCAGCACCGACTCGGTGCCACTTTTTCAAGTTGATAACGGACTAGCCTTATTTTAACTTGCTATT
TCTAGCTCTAAAACTGAGACGGCGCGCGCCGTCTCTGCACCAGCCGGGAATCGAACCCGGGTCTGTACCG
TGGCAGGGTACTATTCTACCACTAGACCACTGGTGCTTTGTTCAATCGAGCGAGACGGGATCACTAGTGA
ATTCGCGGCCGCCTGCAGGTCGACCATATGGGAGAGCTCCCAACGCGTTGGATGCATAGCTTGAGTATTC
TATAGTGTCACCTAAATAGCTTGGCGTAATCATGGTCATAGCTGTTTCCTGTGTGAAATTGTTATCCGCT
CACAATTCCACACAACATACGAGCCGGAAGCATAAAGTGTAAAGCCTGGGGTGCCTAATGAGTGAGCTAA
CTCACATTAATTGCGTTGCGCTCACTGCCCGCTTTCCAGTCGGGAAACCTGTCGTGCCAGCTGCATTAAT
GAATCGGCCAACGCGCGGGGAGAGGCGGTTTGCGTATTGGGCGCTCTTCCGCTTCCTCGCTCACTGACTC
GCTGCGCTCGGTCGTTCGGCTGCGGCGAGCGGTATCAGCTCACTCAAAGGCGGTAATACGGTTATCCACA
GAATCAGGGGATAACGCAGGAAAGAACATGTGAGCAAAAGGCCAGCAAAAGGCCAGGAACCGTAAAAAGG
CCGCGTTGCTGGCGTTTTTCCATAGGCTCCGCCCCCCTGACGAGCATCACAAAAATCGACGCTCAAGTCA
GAGGTGGCGAAACCCGACAGGACTATAAAGATACCAGGCGTTTCCCCCTGGAAGCTCCCTCGTGCGCTCT
CCTGTTCCGACCCTGCCGCTTACCGGATACCTGTCCGCCTTTCTCCCTTCGGGAAGCGTGGCGCTTTCTC
ATAGCTCACGCTGTAGGTATCTCAGTTCGGTGTAGGTCGTTCGCTCCAAGCTGGGCTGTGTGCACGAACC
CCCCGTTCAGCCCGACCGCTGCGCCTTATCCGGTAACTATCGTCTTGAGTCCAACCCGGTAAGACACGAC
TTATCGCCACTGGCAGCAGCCACTGGTAACAGGATTAGCAGAGCGAGGTATGTAGGCGGTGCTACAGAGT
TCTTGAAGTGGTGGCCTAACTACGGCTACACTAGAAGAACAGTATTTGGTATCTGCGCTCTGCTGAAGCC
AGTTACCTTCGGAAAAAGAGTTGGTAGCTCTTGATCCGGCAAACAAACCACCGCTGGTAGCGGTGGTTTT
TTTGTTTGCAAGCAGCAGATTACGCGCAGAAAAAAAGGATCTCAAGAAGATCCTTTGATCTTTTCTACGG
GGTCTGACGCTCAGTGGAACGAAAACTCACGTTAAGGGATTTTGGTCATGAGATTATCAAAAAGGATCTT
CACCTAGATCCTTTTAAATTAAAAATGAAGTTTTAAATCAATCTAAAGTATATATGAGTAAACTTGGTCT
GACAGTTACCAATGCTTAATCAGTGAGGCACCTATCTCAGCGATCTGTCTATTTCGTTCATCCATAGTTG
CCTGACTCCCCGTCGTGTAGATAACTACGATACGGGAGGGCTTACCATCTGGCCCCAGTGCTGCAATGAT
ACCGCGAGACCCACGCTCACCGGCTCCAGATTTATCAGCAATAAACCAGCCAGCCGGAAGGGCCGAGCGC
AGAAGTGGTCCTGCAACTTTATCCGCCTCCATCCAGTCTATTAATTGTTGCCGGGAAGCTAGAGTAAGTA
GTTCGCCAGTTAATAGTTTGCGCAACGTTGTTGCCATTGCTACAGGCATCGTGGTGTCACGCTCGTCGTT
TGGTATGGCTTCATTCAGCTCCGGTTCCCAACGATCAAGGCGAGTTACATGATCCCCCATGTTGTGCAAA
AAAGCGGTTAGCTCCTTCGGTCCTCCGATCGTTGTCAGAAGTAAGTTGGCCGCAGTGTTATCACTCATGG
TTATGGCAGCACTGCATAATTCTCTTACTGTCATGCCATCCGTAAGATGCTTTTCTGTGACTGGTGAGTA
CTCAACCAAGTCATTCTGAGAATAGTGTATGCGGCGACCGAGTTGCTCTTGCCCGGCGTCAATACGGGAT
AATACCGCGCCACATAGCAGAACTTTAAAAGTGCTCATCATTGGAAAACGTTCTTCGGGGCGAAAACTCT
CAAGGATCTTACCGCTGTTGAGATCCAGTTCGATGTAACCCACTCGTGCACCCAACTGATCTTCAGCATC
TTTTACTTTCACCAGCGTTTCTGGGTGAGCAAAAACAGGAAGGCAAAATGCCGCAAAAAAGGGAATAAGG
GCGACACGGAAATGTTGAATACTCATACTCTTCCTTTTTCAATATTATTGAAGCATTTATCAGGGTTATT
GTCTCATGAGCGGATACATATTTGAATGTATTTAGAAAAATAAACAAATAGGGGTTCCGCGCACATTTCC
CCGAAAAGTGCCACCTGATGCGGTGTGAAATACCGCACAGATGCGTAAGGAGAAAATACCGCATCAGGAA
ATTGTAAGCGTTAATATTTTGTTAAAATTCGCGTTAAATTTTTGTTAAATCAGCTCATTTTTTAACCAAT
AGGCCGAAATCGGCAAAATCCCTTATAAATCAAAAGAATAGACCGAGATAGGGT
[37 nt withheld, positions 2645-2681]
AAAGAACGTGGACTCCAACGTCAAAGG
[49 nt withheld, positions 2709-2757]
T
[91 nt withheld, positions 2759-2849]
G
[124 nt withheld, positions 2851-2974]
CCATTCGCCATTCAGGCTGCGCAACTGTTGGGAAGGGCGATCGGTGCGGGCCTCTTCGCTATTACGCCAG
CTGGCGAAAGGGGGATGTGCTGCAAGGCGATTAAGTTGGGTAACGCCAGGGTTTTCCCAGTCACGACGTT
GTAAAACGACGGCCAGTGAATTGTAATACGACTCACTATAGGGCGAATTGGGCCCGACGTCGCATGCTCC
CGGCCGCCATGGCGGCCGCGGGAATTCGATTCCCGT
Features (pLannotate 1.2.2; 15 found; start..end, strand, type, name):
      9..84      -  misc_RNA       gRNA scaffold: guide RNA scaffold for the Streptococcus pyogenes CRISPR/Cas9 system
    105..175     -  ncRNA          tRNA: Accession: RF00005 - tRNA
    205..267     -  CDS            VESPI_VESMG (fragment): Experimental evidence at protein level: Swiss-Prot protein existence level 1. Shows contractile activity on isolated ileum smooth muscle. From Vespa magnifica (Hornet).
    279..297     -  promoter       SP6 promoter: promoter for bacteriophage SP6 RNA polymerase
    339..355     -  protein_bind   lac operator: The lac repressor binds to the lac operator to inhibit transcription in E. coli. This inhibition can be relieved by adding lactose or isopropyl-β-D-thiogalactopyranoside (IPTG). lac repressor encoded by lacI
    363..393     -  promoter       lac promoter: promoter for the E. coli lac operon
    408..429     -  protein_bind   CAP binding site: CAP binding activates transcription in the presence of cAMP. E. coli catabolite activator protein
    442..534     -  CDS            lacI (fragment): lac repressor; lacI; The lac repressor binds to the lac operator to inhibit transcription in E. coli. This inhibition can be relieved by adding lactose or isopropyl-β-D-thiogalactopyranoside (IPTG).
    717..1305    -  rep_origin     ori: high-copy-number ColE1/pMB1/pBR322/pUC origin of replication
   1476..2336    -  CDS            AmpR: β-lactamase; bla; confers resistance to ampicillin, carbenicillin, and related antibiotics
   2337..2441    -  promoter       AmpR promoter: bla
   2468..2518    +  misc_feature   bom (fragment): basis of mobility region from pBR322
   2546..2974    -  rep_origin     f1 ori (sequence partly withheld): f1 bacteriophage origin of replication; arrow indicates direction of (+) strand synthesis
   2978..3135    -  CDS            lacZα (fragment): LacZα fragment of β-galactosidase; lacZ fragment
   3138..3156    +  promoter       T7 promoter: promoter for bacteriophage T7 RNA polymerase
