[The description below was written by a language model from this plasmid's Addgene catalogue record and pLannotate feature annotations shown in this document.]
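Description:
tRNA-gRNA position [D1_2] (GB1205) is a small GoldenBraid parts plasmid for plant CRISPR/Cas9 work. It is not an expression vector in its own right. The backbone is pVD1, a self-made derivative of pGEM-T Easy, and the whole plasmid is 3,220 bp. It is maintained in E. coli at high copy from a ColE1/pUC-type origin and selected through the β-lactamase (AmpR) gene and its promoter. Other features inherited from the parental cloning vector are an f1 phage origin, the lac promoter/operator region with a lacZα fragment, and T7 and SP6 promoters flanking the insert, which serve as sequencing primer sites. The short "VESPI" and lacI fragment hits in the automated annotation are most likely spurious matches or backbone remnants, not functional elements.

The payload is a 182 bp synthetic insert that contains a tRNA sequence next to the Streptococcus pyogenes Cas9 guide RNA scaffold. It was cloned via BsaI sites that were destroyed in the process. The plasmid carries no promoter for this unit and no protospacer. Instead, it supplies the tRNA and scaffold that are combined with user-designed target oligonucleotides (GBoligomers) to build the first unit of a three-part polycistronic tRNA-gRNA array. Once assembled, the array is placed under a dicot U6-26 or U6-1 Pol III promoter. In such arrays the tRNAs between guides are recognised and cleaved by the cell's own tRNA-processing enzymes, so a single transcript releases several individual guide RNAs. This allows multiplexed genome editing or regulation in plants using the modular GoldenBraid assembly standard.
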