Addgene plasmid #75406: tRNA-gRNA position [D1_2] (GB1205)
Purpose: tRNA and scaffold for the assembly of GBoligomers for the first position (positon [D1_2]) of a polycistronic tRNA-gRNA regulated by the dicot U6-26 or U6-1 promoter (3-part multiplexing)
Depositing lab: Diego Orzaez. Depositing organization: Agencia Estatal Consejo Superior de Investigaciones Científicas, M.P. Publication: A modular toolbox for gRNA-Cas9 genome engineering in plants based on the GoldenBraid standard. Vazquez-Vilar M, Bernabe-Orts JM, Fernandez-Del-Carmen A, Ziarsolo P, Blanca J, Granell A, Orzaez D. Plant Methods. 2016 Feb 1;12:10. doi: 10.1186/s13007-016-0101-2. eCollection 2016. 101 PubMed 26839579.
Backbone
  Vector backbone: pVD1
  Backbone manufacturer: self-made; derived from pGEMT-Easy manufactured by Promega
  Backbone size w/o insert (bp): 3038
  Total vector size (bp): 3220
  Vector type: Plant Expression, CRISPR, Synthetic Biology
Growth in bacteria
  Bacterial resistance: Ampicillin, 100 μg/mL
  Growth temperature: 37°C
  Growth strain: DH5alpha
  Copy number: High Copy
Gene/Insert
  Gene/Insert name: tRNA-gRNA
  Species: Synthetic
  Insert size (bp): 182
  Cloning method: Restriction Enzyme; 5′ cloning site BsaI (destroyed during cloning); 3′ cloning site BsaI (destroyed during cloning)
  Sequencing primers: 5′ T7; 3′ SP6
Terms and licenses: Academic/Nonprofit Terms; Industry Terms: Not Available to Industry
How to cite: tRNA-gRNA position [D1_2] (GB1205) was a gift from Diego Orzaez (Addgene plasmid # 75406 ; http://n2t.net/addgene:75406 ; RRID:Addgene_75406)
