>Addgene plasmid #75406 | tRNA-gRNA position [D1_2] (GB1205) | addgene partial sequence | sequence record 151793 | T7 5'-TAATACGACTCACTATAGGG-3'
AATTCGATTCCCGTCTCGCTCAGCACCGACTCGGTGCCACTTTTTCAAGTTGATAACGGACTAGCCTTAT
TTTAACTTGCTATTTCTAGCTCTAAAACTGAGACGGCGCGCGCCGTCTCTGCACCAGCCGGGAATCGAAC
CCGGGTCTGTACCGTGGCAGGGTACTATTCTACCACTAGACCACTGGTGCTTTGTTCAATCGAGCGAGAC
GGGATCACTAGTGAATTCGCGGCCGCCTGCAGGTCGACCATATGGGAGAGCTCCCAACGCGTTGGATGCA
TAGCTTGAGTATTCTATAGTGTCACCTAAATAGCTTGGCGTAATCATGGTCATAGCTGTTTCCTGTGTGA
AATTGTTATCCGCTCACAATTCCACACAACATACGAGCCGGAAGCATAAAGTGTAAAGCCTGGGGTGCCT
AATGAGTGAGCTAACTCACATTAATTGCGTTGCGCTCACTGCCCGCTTTCCAGTCGGGAAACCTGTCGTG
CCAGCTGCATTAATGAATCGGCCAACGCGCGGGGAGAGGCGGTTTGCGTATTGGGCGCTCTTCCGCTTCC
TCGCTCACTGACTCGCTGCGCTCGGTCGTTCGGCTGCGGCGAGCGGTATCAGCTCACTCAAAGGCGGTAA
TACGGTTATCCACAGAATCAGGGGATAACGCAGGAAAGAACATGTGAGCAAAAGGCCAGCAAAAGGCCAG
GAACCGTAAAAAGGCCGCGTTGCTGGCGTTTTTCCATAGGCTCCGCCCCCCTGACGAGCATCACAAAAAT
CGACGCTCAAGTCAGAGGTGGCGAAACCCGACAGGACTATAAAGATACCAGGCGTTTCCCCCTGGAAGCT
CCCTCGTGCGCTCTCCTGTTCCGACCCTGCCGCTTACCGGATACCTGTCCGCCTTTCTCCCTTCGGGAA
