>Addgene plasmid #75406 | tRNA-gRNA position [D1_2] (GB1205) | addgene partial sequence | sequence record 151794 | SP6 5'-ATTTAGGTGACACTATAG-3'
TTGGGAGCTCTCCCATATGGTCGACCTGCAGGCGGCCGCGAATTCACTAGTGATCCCGTCTCGCTCGATT
GAACAAAGCACCAGTGGTCTAGTGGTAGAATAGTACCCTGCCACGGTACAGACCCGGGTTCGATTCCCGG
CTGGTGCAGAGACGGCGCGCGCCGTCTCAGTTTTAGAGCTAGAAATAGCAAGTTAAAATAAGGCTAGTCC
GTTATCAACTTGAAAAAGTGGCACCGAGTCGGTGCTGAGCGAGACGGGAATCGAATTCCCGCGGCCGCCA
TGGCGGCCGGGAGCATGCGACGTCGGGCCCAATTCGCCCTATAGTGAGTCGTATTACAATTCACTGGCCG
TCGTTTTACAACGTCGTGACTGGGAAAACCCTGGCGTTACCCAACTTAATCGCCTTGCAGCACATCCCCC
TTTCGCCAGCTGGCGTAATAGCGAAGAGGCCCGCACCGATCGCCCTTCCCAACAGTTGCGCAGCCTGAAT
GGCGAATGG
[124 nt withheld, positions 500-623]
C
[91 nt withheld, positions 625-715]
A
[49 nt withheld, positions 717-765]
CCTTTGACGTTGGAGTCCACGTTCTTT
[37 nt withheld, positions 793-829]
ACCCTATCTCGGTCTATTCTTTTGATTTATAAGGGATTTTGCCGATTTCGGCCTATTGGTTAAAAAATGA
GCTGATTTAACAAAAATTTAACGCGAATTTTAACAAAATATTAA
